Addgene plasmid #19592: pCM1.52
Depositing lab: Geraldine Seydoux. Depositing organization: Johns Hopkins University and School of Medicine.
Backbone
  Vector backbone: PDONRP4P1R
  Backbone size w/o insert (bp): 2645
  Vector type: Worm Expression
Growth in bacteria
  Bacterial resistance: Kanamycin, 50 μg/mL
  Growth temperature: 37°C
  Growth strain: DH5alpha
  Growth instructions: DH5alpha
  Copy number: Unknown
Gene/Insert
  Gene/Insert name: lip-1 prom in PDONRP4P1R
  Species: C. elegans (nematode)
  Insert size (bp): 3004
  Cloning method: Gateway Cloning; 5′ cloning site attP4 (destroyed during cloning); 3′ cloning site attP1R (destroyed during cloning)
  Sequencing primers: 5′ M13Forward
Terms and licenses: Academic/Nonprofit Terms; Industry Terms: Not Available to Industry
How to cite: pCM1.52 was a gift from Geraldine Seydoux (Addgene plasmid # 19592 ; http://n2t.net/addgene:19592 ; RRID:Addgene_19592)
