[The description below was written by a language model from this plasmid's Addgene catalogue record and pLannotate feature annotations shown in this document.]
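Description:
pCM1.52 is a Gateway entry clone carrying the promoter region of the C. elegans lip-1 gene, built in the pDONR P4-P1R donor backbone and catalogued as a worm expression reagent. A roughly 3 kb lip-1 upstream fragment was introduced by BP recombination, which consumed the attP4 and attP1R sites of the donor vector. The sequence record is 5,647 nt, consistent with the stated backbone and insert sizes. In the feature table the insert occupies the unannotated interval between a site annotated as a partial attL1 overlapping an attB4 core on the 5′ side and an attR1 site on the 3′ side. This is how the annotation software renders the attL4/attR1 flanks expected of a first-position MultiSite Gateway entry clone.

The plasmid replicates in E. coli from a high-copy ColE1/pUC-type origin and is selected with kanamycin through an aminoglycoside phosphotransferase gene. The rrnB T1 and T2 terminators upstream of the recombination cassette insulate the insert from read-through transcription from the backbone. A T7 promoter lies downstream of the attR1 site, and the short lacI and lacZα fragments are backbone remnants with no evident function here.

On its own the construct contains no coding sequence, reporter or 3′ UTR, so it is a modular part rather than a finished transgene. Its typical use would be as the 5′ element in a multi-fragment LR reaction. There it is combined with a middle entry clone carrying an open reading frame or fluorescent tag, a 3′ entry clone, and a destination vector, producing a worm transgene driven by lip-1 regulatory sequences. The record does not state the specific downstream constructs or experiments for which it was made.
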