Features (pLannotate 1.2.2; 10 found; start..end, strand, type, name):
    121..213     +  CDS            lacI (fragment): lac repressor; lacI; The lac repressor binds to the lac operator to inhibit transcription in E. coli. This inhibition can be relieved by adding lactose or isopropyl-β-D-thiogalactopyranoside (IPTG).
    268..295     -  terminator     rrnB T2 terminator: transcription terminator T2 from the E. coli rrnB gene
    427..470     +  terminator     rrnB T1 terminator: Escherichia coli rrnB; transcription terminator T1 from the E. coli rrnB gene
    517..553     -  CDS            lacZα (fragment): LacZα fragment of β-galactosidase; lacZ fragment
    592..677     +  protein_bind   attL1 (fragment): mutant version of attL; recombination site for the Gateway® LR reaction LR Clonase™
    668..688     +  protein_bind   attB4: mutant version of attB; core recombination site for the Gateway® BP reaction BP Clonase™
   3692..3816    +  protein_bind   attR1: mutant version of attR; recombination site for the Gateway® LR reaction LR Clonase™
   3889..3907    -  promoter       T7 promoter: promoter for bacteriophage T7 RNA polymerase
   4041..4850    +  CDS            KanR: aminoglycoside phosphotransferase; aph(3')-Ia; confers resistance to kanamycin in bacteria or G418 (Geneticin®) in eukaryotes
   4997..5585    +  rep_origin     ori: high-copy-number ColE1/pMB1/pBR322/pUC origin of replication
>Addgene plasmid #19592 | pCM1.52 | depositor full sequence | sequence record 9226 | Author sequence
CTTTCCTGCGTTATCCCCTGATTCTGTGGATAACCGTATTACCGCCTTTGAGTGAGCTGATACCGCTCGC
CGCAGCCGAACGACCGAGCGCAGCGAGTCAGTGAGCGAGGAAGCGGAAGAGCGCCCAATACGCAAACCGC
CTCTCCCCGCGCGTTGGCCGATTCATTAATGCAGCTGGCACGACAGGTTTCCCGACTGGAAAGCGGGCAG
TGAGCGCAACGCAATTAATACGCGTACCGCTAGCCAGGAAGAGTTTGTAGAAACGCAAAAAGGCCATCCG
TCAGGATGGCCTTCTGCTTAGTTTGATGCCTGGCAGTTTATGGCGGGCGTCCTGCCCGCCACCCTCCGGG
CCGTTGCTTCACAACGTTCAAATCCGCTCCCGGCGGATTTGTCCTACTCAGGAGAGCGTTCACCGACAAA
CAACAGATAAAACGAAAGGCCCAGTCTTCCGACTGAGCCTTTCGTTTTATTTGATGCCTGGCAGTTCCCT
ACTCTCGCGTTAACGCTAGCATGGATGTTTTCCCAGTCACGACGTTGTAAAACGACGGCCAGTCTTAAGC
TCGGGCCCGCGTTAACGCTACCATGGAGCTCCAAATAATGATTTTATTTTGACTGATAGTGACCTGTTCG
TTGCAACAAATTGATAAGCAATGCTTTTTTATAATGCCAACTTTGTATAGAAAAGTTGTGCCAAAGGCTT
GGTTTTTATAAGAATTGTTTCAATAAGCATAACATTCTTAATGTTTTATGTATCTCTACGGTAAAAAAGA
TACAAATTGAAATCTAAAATAGTGACAAATCTGAAACGAACTTATATCGAAAATAGGCTCTCTGTTTTTG
TTTTGTCCATTATATTTTTAAAATATGAATGAGTATGGAAAACTCCAAAAAAAAATTCAAAATGTTCCTG
ATACACCACTCAATTTACACATTTCATTCATGCAAATGCGCCTATTTTCCAATATTTTAGAGAACTATTC
TTTGCATATTTAAAATTTTGATACTTTTGAAACTATAAAATTTCATTCTAGACTCTTTTTCTCTCAACGT
GTGAAAATTTGAATGAGAAGAGAAAATTTATTTTCGGATTTTGTTTATTTTTCTCATTTATTTTTAGTCT
CAAATTGCTTCACACCGTAAATAGTTTGAAGATTTTTTTTGTTGAAGAAACTAAAAATTTAGATTTTTTC
GTTCATTCTTTCGTATTTTTCAATGAAATCGGAGATTCTGATTCTGATTTCTATTTCATGAAAGAGAGAA
AAAATCAAAGAAAAAACGGGGATGATATCCATTTCGACCACCACATAGATTCCATTTAATCTTTTAGTTT
AACTTTCTGTTTTTTTAGAAAAAATTTCTATACGAAAAAAAAAGGCTGCCTCATGCCTGCCTGTATACCG
GCAAGTTTCCGCATTTTGGCATAAACTCACAAGGTGCTTGGTTTTTGAAAAAGAATAATACACAATTTTT
TATTTGTAAAAATTACCAAAAGTTCAACAATAATATATCGTGAAGTTTGGCAGGCAGTCGTAGGCACCTT
GTAGGCGAACCTATCCAGAATGTAAATTTTTCGGGAATAATATTTTTTATACTCAGAATAAAAAATAATT
TCACACCAGTTCATAATTTTTCTCACGACAAATTCTCTATGAAATTCTGCTAAACAGCCTCCGCGCGAAC
TTTCCAAAATTTCGAAATCGTGAATCTAATAACCAAAAAACCAATTTATTTGTCATTCTGATTTCTGCAA
AAAACACAAAAGTGGGGGAGGCCACTCCATTTTGGAGCTAATAATAGTGTGCTCCAAAAAAAACTTTTTC
ATCTATCTACGTCAAAACTTTTCGGCCGTCGTCCTATTTTTAGGCTCGTCGTTTCCTCTCCATTTTTTCC
TTTTTTCGGCGGCGTCACAACGAATTAATGAATTTATTGGAGCGAAAACGTTGCTCCGACGGGGCGGAGA
AGGGCACACTAGAATTTATGAATGGTGTGCTCTTCGAATAGAAAAAGAGCACCTGGAGGCAGCAATTGCT
TCAGATTTTTTAAAATCTAGTTTCACACGTATAATCTTACGATCCTCTTCGATGTGCAATGTAAGCGACC
GACATTTTATGGGGGTTTTCGAAATTTCAAAAACAACCCGTGAAACGTCGGATGCATTATATTTCCTGAT
TCTATGCAATAAACAGTTTATAGATCAAAAATCAGATCCCAATATTGCTAGAATCTCCCAAATGAAAATG
AACTTGACCGTGGGAAAATTTTTAAAATATCTAGCCAAGGATTTGTAGACAAATCGTGCGAAAATCGGTC
CAAAAAAACTCACATTCTTCGAGTGTTCTCTTCTCGAGATCCACCTCCGCGCCTATGATTTCTTCCTTCC
ATTCTTTTTTCTCTATTTCTCCAACCAAAAATAGTAAGGAAAAAATAGTGAAAAAATGAAGGTCACTTCC
TTTTTTCTGTCTCTCTCTTTCCCATATCAATCACCTGATTTGCGATCATCGCCATGTCTTTTCTCGCCCT
GTTATTTTGCTGCTAAGTTTGTTTTTTTTTTCAGTTTTTGTTGTTCTCCTACACCGCTTTCCGGTGTTTT
CCCATTGGTTAGTGATTAATGATTACAAGTTGGAAATGCCAACATTTTGATCTGTTCCTATTGGTTTTAG
AATTCTCGAGGTTTAAGGTTTTCATTTGAAATGGAAAGTATTCTTTAACTTAAGATCATACATTTTTTCC
AGTATTCAACTCGTAGAGTATATAATCTAGTTTTACATATTCCCACATTTCCATAGTTTCACCATTATCT
CCGACGGAAGCTGTACATGTTTTCCTAAGATTTTATTATAAAACTGATTATCATGAAAACTTATCATTAC
TGATAAGAGACGCATATTTCTCGTGGGCGCCAGCGCCCACGGATACCTAGGAACTCAAAAGTGAAATATT
TCTTTTTGATATGAGCGCATGATGACGAGCCAAGGATTATCCCTCTCTCACAGCTTCTTTTCTTCGTCCC
GTAGATCTGTTTGAGCCATTCTTAGCGAGGATTGTCGATTTAGCAGTCGACGCGCATGAATTTTGCTCAA
AAACACTGATATTTATTGAGAATTTTCATGCTCCATTTTCAAAAAAAAAAGTCTCTGAGATATTTGCAGG
TATTTTATTCGGATAATTTTTATTTTGTACTGGTGTGTCTTGTTGAAGGATGCCGCAGCACATTCAACTA
TCTAAAAAAACAGGCGAATTTTAATTTTATTAAATTTCAGTTCTTCAATTAAATAGTTTTGATTGAATTA
TGAATATTTTTATATATCTAGATTTGAAAATAAATTTCAAACCCATAAAAATTAAATATTCACATGTCGT
TGCGCCATGCGCCTTTAAAAAATGACAGTACTTCCATAATTTCAAACGCGGGAAAAAATTAATTTGATTT
TCTATTTTTTCGCTCATCACATCGATTTCCCAAATTTTCTCGAATTTTTTTTCTCAGAAGAGTTTTTGAT
TTTTTCTAAATTATCCCGCTGACGCTGCCCACTCACAGAATATTTTATTATCGATGAAATGACTCCTACG
TATTTTCGTGTCTCCCCGCTGTTTCACCAGTGTTCTATTATTTCCAAATTTGATTTTTAAATTTTAACTT
CACAATTTTTTTGCTATCAGATAAAATTTTTTTTAAAAATATTTTCAGATGACAAGTTTGTACAAAAAAG
TTGAACGAGAAACGTAAAATGATATAAATATCAATATATTAAATTAGATTTTGCATAAAAAACAGACTAC
ATAATACTGTAAAACACAACATATGCAGTCACTATGAATCAACTACTTAGATGGTATTAGTGACCTGTAG
AATTCGAGCTCTAGAGCTGCAGGGCGGCCGCGATATCCCCTATAGTGAGTCGTATTACATGGTCATAGCT
GTTTCCTGGCAGCTCTGGCCCGTGTCTCAAAATCTCTGATGTTACATTGCACAAGATAAAAATATATCAT
CATGAACAATAAAACTGTCTGCTTACATAAACAGTAATACAAGGGGTGTTATGAGCCATATTCAACGGGA
AACGTCGAGGCCGCGATTAAATTCCAACATGGATGCTGATTTATATGGGTATAAATGGGCTCGCGATAAT
GTCGGGCAATCAGGTGCGACAATCTATCGCTTGTATGGGAAGCCCGATGCGCCAGAGTTGTTTCTGAAAC
ATGGCAAAGGTAGCGTTGCCAATGATGTTACAGATGAGATGGTCAGACTAAACTGGCTGACGGAATTTAT
GCCTCTTCCGACCATCAAGCATTTTATCCGTACTCCTGATGATGCATGGTTACTCACCACTGCGATCCCC
GGAAAAACAGCATTCCAGGTATTAGAAGAATATCCTGATTCAGGTGAAAATATTGTTGATGCGCTGGCAG
TGTTCCTGCGCCGGTTGCATTCGATTCCTGTTTGTAATTGTCCTTTTAACAGCGATCGCGTATTTCGTCT
CGCTCAGGCGCAATCACGAATGAATAACGGTTTGGTTGATGCGAGTGATTTTGATGACGAGCGTAATGGC
TGGCCTGTTGAACAAGTCTGGAAAGAAATGCATAAACTTTTGCCATTCTCACCGGATTCAGTCGTCACTC
ATGGTGATTTCTCACTTGATAACCTTATTTTTGACGAGGGGAAATTAATAGGTTGTATTGATGTTGGACG
AGTCGGAATCGCAGACCGATACCAGGATCTTGCCATCCTATGGAACTGCCTCGGTGAGTTTTCTCCTTCA
TTACAGAAACGGCTTTTTCAAAAATATGGTATTGATAATCCTGATATGAATAAATTGCAGTTTCATTTGA
TGCTCGATGAGTTTTTCTAATCAGAATTGGTTAATTGGTTGTAACACTGGCAGAGCATTACGCTGACTTG
ACGGGACGGCGCAAGCTCATGACCAAAATCCCTTAACGTGAGTTACGCGTCGTTCCACTGAGCGTCAGAC
CCCGTAGAAAAGATCAAAGGATCTTCTTGAGATCCTTTTTTTCTGCGCGTAATCTGCTGCTTGCAAACAA
AAAAACCACCGCTACCAGCGGTGGTTTGTTTGCCGGATCAAGAGCTACCAACTCTTTTTCCGAAGGTAAC
TGGCTTCAGCAGAGCGCAGATACCAAATACTGTCCTTCTAGTGTAGCCGTAGTTAGGCCACCACTTCAAG
AACTCTGTAGCACCGCCTACATACCTCGCTCTGCTAATCCTGTTACCAGTGGCTGCTGCCAGTGGCGATA
AGTCGTGTCTTACCGGGTTGGACTCAAGACGATAGTTACCGGATAAGGCGCAGCGGTCGGGCTGAACGGG
GGGTTCGTGCACACAGCCCAGCTTGGAGCGAACGACCTACACCGAACTGAGATACCTACAGCGTGAGCAT
TGAGAAAGCGCCACGCTTCCCGAAGGGAGAAAGGCGGACAGGTATCCGGTAAGCGGCAGGGTCGGAACAG
GAGAGCGCACGAGGGAGCTTCCAGGGGGAAACGCCTGGTATCTTTATAGTCCTGTCGGGTTTCGCCACCT
CTGACTTGAGCGTCGATTTTTGTGATGCTCGTCAGGGGGGCGGAGCCTATGGAAAAACGCCAGCAACGCG
GCCTTTTTACGGTTCCTGGCCTTTTGCTGGCCTTTTGCTCACATGTT
