>Addgene plasmid #19592 | pCM1.52 | addgene partial sequence | sequence record 25340 | 19592 with pDONR201F (TCGCGTTAACGCTAGCATGGATCTC)
NNNNNNNTTNNTTTNNNNTGATAGTGNNCTGTTCGTTGCAACAAATTGATAAGCAATGCTTTTTTATAAT
GCCAACTTTGTATAGAAAAGTTGTGCCAAAGGCTTGGTTTTTATAAGAATTGTTTCAATAAGCATAACAT
TCTTAATGTTTTATGTATCTCTACGGTAAAAAAGATACAAATTGAAATCTAAAATAGTGACAAATCTGAA
ACGAACTTATATCGAAAATAGGCTCTCTGTTTTTGTTTTGTCCATTATATTTTTAAAATATGAATGAGTA
TGGAAAACTCCAAAAAAAAATTCAAAATGTTCCTGATACACCACTCAATTTACACATTTCATTCATGCAA
ATGCGCCTATTTTCCAATATTTTAGAGAACTATTCTTTGCATATTTAAAATTTTGATACTTTTGAAACTA
TAAAATTTCATTCTAGACTCTTTTTCTCTCAACGTGTGAAAATTTGAATGAGAAGAGAAAATTTATTTTC
GGATTTTGTTTATTTTTCTCATTTATTTTTAGTCTCAAATTGCTTCACACCGTAAATAGTTTGAAGATTT
TTTTTGTTGAAGAAACTAAAAATTTAGATTTTTTCGTTCATTCTTTCGTATTTTTCAATGAAATCGGAGA
TTCTGATTCTGATTTCTATTTCATGAAAGAGAGAAAAAATCAAAGAAAAAACGGGGANGATATCCATNNN
NNNNNNCANATANNNNNNCATTTAANNNTTTNAGTTTAACTTTNNNGNTTTTTTANNAAAAAATTTCNNN
NACGAAAAAAAAAGGCTGCCNNNNNGCCTGCCNNNNNNACGGGCAANNTNCCGNATTTTGNC
